>Addgene plasmid #171510 | pX330A-Prdm14-L3-#2 | addgene full sequence | sequence record 337913 | Addgene NGS Result
GGCGGGGCGAGGGGCGGGGCGGGGCGAGGCGGAGAGGTGCGGCGGCAGCCAATCAGAGCGGCGCGCTCCG
AAAGTTTCCTTTTATGGCGAGGCGGCGGCGGCGGCGGCCCTATAAAAAGCGAAGCGCGCGGCGGGCGGGA
GTCGCTGCGACGCTGCCTTCGCCCCGTGCCCCGCTCCGCCGCCGCCTCGCGCCGCCCGCCCCGGCTCTGA
CTGACCGCGTTACTCCCACAGGTGAGCGGGCGGGACGGCCCTTCTCCTCCGGGCTGTAATTAGCTGAGCA
AGAGGTAAGGGTTTAAGGGATGGTTGGTTGGTGGGGTATTAATGTTTAATTACCTGGAGCACCTGCCTGA
AATCACTTTTTTTCAGGTTGGACCGGTGCCACCATGGACTATAAGGACCACGACGGAGACTACAAGGATC
ATGATATTGATTACAAAGACGATGACGATAAGATGGCCCCAAAGAAGAAGCGGAAGGTCGGTATCCACGG
AGTCCCAGCAGCCGACAAGAAGTACAGCATCGGCCTGGACATCGGCACCAACTCTGTGGGCTGGGCCGTG
ATCACCGACGAGTACAAGGTGCCCAGCAAGAAATTCAAGGTGCTGGGCAACACCGACCGGCACAGCATCA
AGAAGAACCTGATCGGAGCCCTGCTGTTCGACAGCGGCGAAACAGCCGAGGCCACCCGGCTGAAGAGAAC
CGCCAGAAGAAGATACACCAGACGGAAGAACCGGATCTGCTATCTGCAAGAGATCTTCAGCAACGAGATG
GCCAAGGTGGACGACAGCTTCTTCCACAGACTGGAAGAGTCCTTCCTGGTGGAAGAGGATAAGAAGCACG
AGCGGCACCCCATCTTCGGCAACATCGTGGACGAGGTGGCCTACCACGAGAAGTACCCCACCATCTACCA
CCTGAGAAAGAAACTGGTGGACAGCACCGACAAGGCCGACCTGCGGCTGATCTATCTGGCCCTGGCCCAC
ATGATCAAGTTCCGGGGCCACTTCCTGATCGAGGGCGACCTGAACCCCGACAACAGCGACGTGGACAAGC
TGTTCATCCAGCTGGTGCAGACCTACAACCAGCTGTTCGAGGAAAACCCCATCAACGCCAGCGGCGTGGA
CGCCAAGGCCATCCTGTCTGCCAGACTGAGCAAGAGCAGACGGCTGGAAAATCTGATCGCCCAGCTGCCC
GGCGAGAAGAAGAATGGCCTGTTCGGAAACCTGATTGCCCTGAGCCTGGGCCTGACCCCCAACTTCAAGA
GCAACTTCGACCTGGCCGAGGATGCCAAACTGCAGCTGAGCAAGGACACCTACGACGACGACCTGGACAA
CCTGCTGGCCCAGATCGGCGACCAGTACGCCGACCTGTTTCTGGCCGCCAAGAACCTGTCCGACGCCATC
CTGCTGAGCGACATCCTGAGAGTGAACACCGAGATCACCAAGGCCCCCCTGAGCGCCTCTATGATCAAGA
GATACGACGAGCACCACCAGGACCTGACCCTGCTGAAAGCTCTCGTGCGGCAGCAGCTGCCTGAGAAGTA
CAAAGAGATTTTCTTCGACCAGAGCAAGAACGGCTACGCCGGCTACATTGACGGCGGAGCCAGCCAGGAA
GAGTTCTACAAGTTCATCAAGCCCATCCTGGAAAAGATGGACGGCACCGAGGAACTGCTCGTGAAGCTGA
ACAGAGAGGACCTGCTGCGGAAGCAGCGGACCTTCGACAACGGCAGCATCCCCCACCAGATCCACCTGGG
AGAGCTGCACGCCATTCTGCGGCGGCAGGAAGATTTTTACCCATTCCTGAAGGACAACCGGGAAAAGATC
GAGAAGATCCTGACCTTCCGCATCCCCTACTACGTGGGCCCTCTGGCCAGGGGAAACAGCAGATTCGCCT
GGATGACCAGAAAGAGCGAGGAAACCATCACCCCCTGGAACTTCGAGGAAGTGGTGGACAAGGGCGCTTC
CGCCCAGAGCTTCATCGAGCGGATGACCAACTTCGATAAGAACCTGCCCAACGAGAAGGTGCTGCCCAAG
CACAGCCTGCTGTACGAGTACTTCACCGTGTATAACGAGCTGACCAAAGTGAAATACGTGACCGAGGGAA
TGAGAAAGCCCGCCTTCCTGAGCGGCGAGCAGAAAAAGGCCATCGTGGACCTGCTGTTCAAGACCAACCG
GAAAGTGACCGTGAAGCAGCTGAAAGAGGACTACTTCAAGAAAATCGAGTGCTTCGACTCCGTGGAAATC
TCCGGCGTGGAAGATCGGTTCAACGCCTCCCTGGGCACATACCACGATCTGCTGAAAATTATCAAGGACA
AGGACTTCCTGGACAATGAGGAAAACGAGGACATTCTGGAAGATATCGTGCTGACCCTGACACTGTTTGA
GGACAGAGAGATGATCGAGGAACGGCTGAAAACCTATGCCCACCTGTTCGACGACAAAGTGATGAAGCAG
CTGAAGCGGCGGAGATACACCGGCTGGGGCAGGCTGAGCCGGAAGCTGATCAACGGCATCCGGGACAAGC
AGTCCGGCAAGACAATCCTGGATTTCCTGAAGTCCGACGGCTTCGCCAACAGAAACTTCATGCAGCTGAT
CCACGACGACAGCCTGACCTTTAAAGAGGACATCCAGAAAGCCCAGGTGTCCGGCCAGGGCGATAGCCTG
CACGAGCACATTGCCAATCTGGCCGGCAGCCCCGCCATTAAGAAGGGCATCCTGCAGACAGTGAAGGTGG
TGGACGAGCTCGTGAAAGTGATGGGCCGGCACAAGCCCGAGAACATCGTGATCGAAATGGCCAGAGAGAA
CCAGACCACCCAGAAGGGACAGAAGAACAGCCGCGAGAGAATGAAGCGGATCGAAGAGGGCATCAAAGAG
CTGGGCAGCCAGATCCTGAAAGAACACCCCGTGGAAAACACCCAGCTGCAGAACGAGAAGCTGTACCTGT
ACTACCTGCAGAATGGGCGGGATATGTACGTGGACCAGGAACTGGACATCAACCGGCTGTCCGACTACGA
TGTGGACCATATCGTGCCTCAGAGCTTTCTGAAGGACGACTCCATCGACAACAAGGTGCTGACCAGAAGC
GACAAGAACCGGGGCAAGAGCGACAACGTGCCCTCCGAAGAGGTCGTGAAGAAGATGAAGAACTACTGGC
GGCAGCTGCTGAACGCCAAGCTGATTACCCAGAGAAAGTTCGACAATCTGACCAAGGCCGAGAGAGGCGG
CCTGAGCGAACTGGATAAGGCCGGCTTCATCAAGAGACAGCTGGTGGAAACCCGGCAGATCACAAAGCAC
GTGGCACAGATCCTGGACTCCCGGATGAACACTAAGTACGACGAGAATGACAAGCTGATCCGGGAAGTGA
AAGTGATCACCCTGAAGTCCAAGCTGGTGTCCGATTTCCGGAAGGATTTCCAGTTTTACAAAGTGCGCGA
GATCAACAACTACCACCACGCCCACGACGCCTACCTGAACGCCGTCGTGGGAACCGCCCTGATCAAAAAG
TACCCTAAGCTGGAAAGCGAGTTCGTGTACGGCGACTACAAGGTGTACGACGTGCGGAAGATGATCGCCA
AGAGCGAGCAGGAAATCGGCAAGGCTACCGCCAAGTACTTCTTCTACAGCAACATCATGAACTTTTTCAA
GACCGAGATTACCCTGGCCAACGGCGAGATCCGGAAGCGGCCTCTGATCGAGACAAACGGCGAAACCGGG
GAGATCGTGTGGGATAAGGGCCGGGATTTTGCCACCGTGCGGAAAGTGCTGAGCATGCCCCAAGTGAATA
TCGTGAAAAAGACCGAGGTGCAGACAGGCGGCTTCAGCAAAGAGTCTATCCTGCCCAAGAGGAACAGCGA
TAAGCTGATCGCCAGAAAGAAGGACTGGGACCCTAAGAAGTACGGCGGCTTCGACAGCCCCACCGTGGCC
TATTCTGTGCTGGTGGTGGCCAAAGTGGAAAAGGGCAAGTCCAAGAAACTGAAGAGTGTGAAAGAGCTGC
TGGGGATCACCATCATGGAAAGAAGCAGCTTCGAGAAGAATCCCATCGACTTTCTGGAAGCCAAGGGCTA
CAAAGAAGTGAAAAAGGACCTGATCATCAAGCTGCCTAAGTACTCCCTGTTCGAGCTGGAAAACGGCCGG
AAGAGAATGCTGGCCTCTGCCGGCGAACTGCAGAAGGGAAACGAACTGGCCCTGCCCTCCAAATATGTGA
ACTTCCTGTACCTGGCCAGCCACTATGAGAAGCTGAAGGGCTCCCCCGAGGATAATGAGCAGAAACAGCT
GTTTGTGGAACAGCACAAGCACTACCTGGACGAGATCATCGAGCAGATCAGCGAGTTCTCCAAGAGAGTG
ATCCTGGCCGACGCTAATCTGGACAAAGTGCTGTCCGCCTACAACAAGCACCGGGATAAGCCCATCAGAG
AGCAGGCCGAGAATATCATCCACCTGTTTACCCTGACCAATCTGGGAGCCCCTGCCGCCTTCAAGTACTT
TGACACCACCATCGACCGGAAGAGGTACACCAGCACCAAAGAGGTGCTGGACGCCACCCTGATCCACCAG
AGCATCACCGGCCTGTACGAGACACGGATCGACCTGTCTCAGCTGGGAGGCGACAAAAGGCCGGCGGCCA
CGAAAAAGGCCGGCCAGGCAAAAAAGAAAAAGTAAGAATTCCTAGAGCTCGCTGATCAGCCTCGACTGTG
CCTTCTAGTTGCCAGCCATCTGTTGTTTGCCCCTCCCCCGTGCCTTCCTTGACCCTGGAAGGTGCCACTC
CCACTGTCCTTTCCTAATAAAATGAGGAAATTGCATCGCATTGTCTGAGTAGGTGTCATTCTATTCTGGG
GGGTGGGGTGGGGCAGGACAGCAAGGGGGAGGATTGGGAAGAGAATAGCAGGCATGCTGGGGAGCGGCCG
CAGGAACCCCTAGTGATGGAGTTGGCCACTCCCTCTCTGCGCGCTCGCTCGCTCACTGAGGCCGGGCGAC
CAAAGGTCGCCCGACGCCCGGGCTTTGCCCGGGCGGCCTCAGTGAGCGAGCGAGCGCGCAGCTGCCTGCA
GGAAAGAGCCCACAACCCCTCACTTGGTGGGCCAGTCCTCTGATAGACTGTGTCCCCTGGATACCCGTAT
TCTAGAGCTAGCGAATTCGAATTTAAATCGGATCCGCGGCCGCGAAGGATCTGCGATCGCTCCGGTGCCC
GTCAGTGGGCAGAGCGCACATCGCCCACAGTCCCCGAGAAGTTGGGGGGAGGGGTCGGCAATTGAACGGG
TGCCTAGAGAAGGTGGCGCGGGGTAAACTGGGAAAGTGATGTCGTGTACTGGCTCCGCCTTTTTCCCGAG
GGTGGGGGAGAACCGTATATAAGTGCAGTAGTCGCCGTGAACGTTCTTTTTCGCAACGGGTTTGCCGCCA
GAACACAGCTGAAGCTTCGAGGGGCTCGCATCTCTCCTTCACGCGCCCGCCGCCCTACCTGAGGCCGCCA
TCCACGCCGGTTGAGTCGCGTTCTGCCGCCTCCCGCCTGTGGTGCCTCCTGAACTGCGTCCGCCGTCTAG
GTAAGTTTAAAGCTCAGGTCGAGACCGGGCCTTTGTCCGGCGCTCCCTTGGAGCCTACCTAGACTCAGCC
GGCTCTCCACGCTTTGCCTGACCCTGCTTGCTCAACTCTACGTCTTTGTTTCGTTTTCTGTTCTGCGCCG
TTACAGATCCAAGCTGTGACCGGCGCCTACGCTAGACGCCACCATGGAGAGCGACGAGAGCGGCCTGCCC
GCCATGGAGATCGAGTGCCGCATCACCGGCACCCTGAACGGCGTGGAGTTCGAGCTGGTGGGCGGCGGAG
AGGGCACCCCCAAGCAGGGCCGCATGACCAACAAGATGAAGAGCACCAAAGGCGCCCTGACCTTCAGCCC
CTACCTGCTGAGCCACGTGATGGGCTACGGCTTCTACCACTTCGGCACCTACCCCAGCGGCTACGAGAAC
CCCTTCCTGCACGCCATCAACAACGGCGGCTACACCAACACCCGCATCGAGAAGTACGAGGACGGCGGCG
TGCTGCACGTGAGCTTCAGCTACCGCTACGAGGCCGGCCGCGTGATCGGCGACTTCAAGGTGGTGGGCAC
CGGCTTCCCCGAGGACAGCGTGATCTTCACCGACAAGATCATCCGCAGCAACGCCACCGTGGAGCACCTG
CACCCCATGGGCGATAACGTGCTGGTGGGCAGCTTCGCCCGCACCTTCAGCCTGCGCGACGGCGGCTACT
ACAGCTTCGTGGTGGACAGCCACATGCACTTCAAGAGCGCCATCCACCCCAGCATCCTGCAGAACGGGGG
CCCCATGTTCGCCTTCCGCCGCGTGGAGGAGCTGCACAGCAACACCGAGCTGGGCATCGTGGAGTACCAG
CACGCCTTCAAGACCCCCATCGCCTTCGCCAGATCCCGCGCTCAGTCGTCCAATTCTGCCGTGGACGGCA
CCGCCGGACCCGGCTCCACCGGATCTCGCGAGGGCAGAGGAAGTCTTCTAACATGCGGTGACGTGGAGGA
GAATCCCGGCCCTATGACCGAGTACAAGCCCACGGTGCGCCTCGCCACCCGCGACGACGTCCCCAGGGCC
GTACGCACCCTCGCCGCCGCGTTCGCCGACTACCCCGCCACGCGCCACACCGTCGATCCGGACCGCCACA
TCGAGCGGGTCACCGAGCTGCAAGAACTCTTCCTCACGCGCGTCGGGCTCGACATCGGCAAGGTGTGGGT
CGCGGACGACGGCGCCGCGGTGGCGGTCTGGACCACGCCGGAGAGCGTCGAAGCGGGGGCGGTGTTCGCC
GAGATCGGCCCGCGCATGGCCGAGTTGAGCGGTTCCCGGCTGGCCGCGCAGCAACAGATGGAAGGCCTCC
TGGCGCCGCACCGGCCCAAGGAGCCCGCGTGGTTCCTGGCCACCGTCGGCGTCTCGCCCGACCACCAGGG
CAAGGGTCTGGGCAGCGCCGTCGTGCTCCCCGGAGTGGAGGCGGCCGAGCGCGCCGGGGTGCCCGCCTTC
CTGGAGACCTCCGCGCCCCGCAACCTCCCCTTCTACGAGCGGCTCGGCTTCACCGTCACCGCCGACGTCG
AGGTGCCCGAAGGACCGCGCACCTGGTGCATGACCCGCAAGCCCGGTGCCTGAAATCAACCTCTGGATTA
CAAAATTTGTGAAAGATTGACTGGTATTCTTAACTATGTTGCTCCTTTTACGCTATGTGGATACGCTGCT
TTAATGCCTTTGTATCATGCGTTAACTAAACTTGTTTATTGCAGCTTATAATGGTTACAAATAAAGCAAT
AGCATCACAAATTTCACAAATAAAGCATTTTTTTCACTGCATTCTAGTTGTGGTTTGTCCAAACTCATCA
ATGTATCTTATCATGTCTGGAATTGACTCAAATGATGTCAATTAGTCTATCAGAAGCTCATCTGGTCTCC
CTTCCGGGCCTGCAGGGGCGCCTGATGCGGTATTTTCTCCTTACGCATCTGTGCGGTATTTCACACCGCA
TA
[95 nt withheld, positions 7493-7587]
T
[46 nt withheld, positions 7589-7634]
C
[141 nt withheld, positions 7636-7776]
CCTTTGACGTTGGAGTCCACGTTCTTT
[37 nt withheld, positions 7804-7840]
ACTCTATCTCGGGCTATTCTTTTGATTTATAAGGGATTTTGCCGATTTCGGTCTATTGGTTAAAAAATGA
GCTGATTTAACAAAAATTTAACGCGAATTTTAACAAAATATTAACGTTTACAATTTTATGGTGCACTCTC
AGTACAATCTGCTCTGATGCCGCATAGTTAAGCCAGCCCCGACACCCGCCAACACCCGCTGACGCGCCCT
GACGGGCTTGTCTGCTCCCGGCATCCGCTTACAGACAAGCTGTGACCGTCTCCGGGAGCTGCATGTGTCA
GAGGTTTTCACCGTCATCACCGAAACGCGCGAGACGAAAGGGCCTCGTGATACGCCTATTTTTATAGGTT
AATGTCATGATAATAATGGTTTCTTAGACGTCAGGTGGCACTTTTCGGGGAAATGTGCGCGGAACCCCTA
TTTGTTTATTTTTCTAAATACATTCAAATATGTATCCGCTCATGAGACAATAACCCTGATAAATGCTTCA
ATAATATTGAAAAAGGAAGAGTATGAGTATTCAACATTTCCGTGTCGCCCTTATTCCCTTTTTTGCGGCA
TTTTGCCTTCCTGTTTTTGCTCACCCAGAAACGCTGGTGAAAGTAAAAGATGCTGAAGATCAGTTGGGTG
CACGAGTGGGTTACATCGAACTGGATCTCAACAGCGGTAAGATCCTTGAGAGTTTTCGCCCCGAAGAACG
TTTTCCAATGATGAGCACTTTTAAAGTTCTGCTATGTGGCGCGGTATTATCCCGTATTGACGCCGGGCAA
GAGCAACTCGGTCGCCGCATACACTATTCTCAGAATGACTTGGTTGAGTACTCACCAGTCACAGAAAAGC
ATCTTACGGATGGCATGACAGTAAGAGAATTATGCAGTGCTGCCATAACCATGAGTGATAACACTGCGGC
CAACTTACTTCTGACAACGATCGGAGGACCGAAGGAGCTAACCGCTTTTTTGCACAACATGGGGGATCAT
GTAACTCGCCTTGATCGTTGGGAACCGGAGCTGAATGAAGCCATACCAAACGACGAGCGTGACACCACGA
TGCCTGTAGCAATGGCAACAACGTTGCGCAAACTATTAACTGGCGAACTACTTACTCTAGCTTCCCGGCA
ACAATTAATAGACTGGATGGAGGCGGATAAAGTTGCAGGACCACTTCTGCGCTCGGCCCTTCCGGCTGGC
TGGTTTATTGCTGATAAATCTGGAGCCGGTGAGCGTGGAAGCCGCGGTATCATTGCAGCACTGGGGCCAG
ATGGTAAGCCCTCCCGTATCGTAGTTATCTACACGACGGGGAGTCAGGCAACTATGGATGAACGAAATAG
ACAGATCGCTGAGATAGGTGCCTCACTGATTAAGCATTGGTAACTGTCAGACCAAGTTTACTCATATATA
CTTTAGATTGATTTAAAACTTCATTTTTAATTTAAAAGGATCTAGGTGAAGATCCTTTTTGATAATCTCA
TGACCAAAATCCCTTAACGTGAGTTTTCGTTCCACTGAGCGTCAGACCCCGTAGAAAAGATCAAAGGATC
TTCTTGAGATCCTTTTTTTCTGCGCGTAATCTGCTGCTTGCAAACAAAAAAACCACCGCTACCAGCGGTG
GTTTGTTTGCCGGATCAAGAGCTACCAACTCTTTTTCCGAAGGTAACTGGCTTCAGCAGAGCGCAGATAC
CAAATACTGTTCTTCTAGTGTAGCCGTAGTTAGGCCACCACTTCAAGAACTCTGTAGCACCGCCTACATA
CCTCGCTCTGCTAATCCTGTTACCAGTGGCTGCTGCCAGTGGCGATAAGTCGTGTCTTACCGGGTTGGAC
TCAAGACGATAGTTACCGGATAAGGCGCAGCGGTCGGGCTGAACGGGGGGTTCGTGCACACAGCCCAGCT
TGGAGCGAACGACCTACACCGAACTGAGATACCTACAGCGTGAGCTATGAGAAAGCGCCACGCTTCCCGA
AGGGAGAAAGGCGGACAGGTATCCGGTAAGCGGCAGGGTCGGAACAGGAGAGCGCACGAGGGAGCTTCCA
GGGGGAAACGCCTGGTATCTTTATAGTCCTGTCGGGTTTCGCCACCTCTGACTTGAGCGTCGATTTTTGT
GATGCTCGTCAGGGGGGCGGAGCCTATGGAAAAACGCCAGCAACGCGGCCTTTTTACGGTTCCTGGCCTT
TTGCTGGCCTTTTGCTCACATGTGAGGGCCTATTTCCCATGATTCCTTCATATTTGCATATACGATACAA
GGCTGTTAGAGAGATAATTGGAATTAATTTGACTGTAAACACAAAGATATTAGTACAAAATACGTGACGT
AGAAAGTAATAATTTCTTGGGTAGTTTGCAGTTTTAAAATTATGTTTTAAAATGGACTATCATATGCTTA
CCGTAACTTGAAAGTATTTCGATTTCTTGGCTTTATATATCTTGTGGAAAGGACGAAACACCGATGGATG
GACGGGTGGACAGGTTTTAGAGCTAGAAATAGCAAGTTAAAATAAGGCTAGTCCGTTATCAACTTGAAAA
AGTGGCACCGAGTCGGTGCTTTTTTGTTTTAGAGCTAGAAATAGCAAGTTAAAATAAGGCTAGTCCGTTT
TTAGCGCGTGCGCCAATTCTGCAGACAAATGGCTCTAGAGGTACCCGTTACATAACTTACGGTAAATGGC
CCGCCTGGCTGACCGCCCAACGACCCCCGCCCATTGACGTCAATAGTAACGCCAATAGGGACTTTCCATT
GACGTCAATGGGTGGAGTATTTACGGTAAACTGCCCACTTGGCAGTACATCAAGTGTATCATATGCCAAG
TACGCCCCCTATTGACGTCAATGACGGTAAATGGCCCGCCTGGCATTGTGCCCAGTACATGACCTTATGG
GACTTTCCTACTTGGCAGTACATCTACGTATTAGTCATCGCTATTACCATGGTCGAGGTGAGCCCCACGT
TCTGCTTCACTCTCCCCATCTCCCCCCCCTCCCCACCCCCAATTTTGTATTTATTTATTTTTTAATTATT
TTGTGCAGCGATGGGGGCGGGGGGGGGGGGGGGGCGCGCGCCAGGCGGGGCGG
Features (pLannotate 1.2.2; 24 found; start..end, strand, type, name):
    138..366     +  intron         hybrid intron: hybrid between chicken β-actin (CBA) and minute virus of mice (MMV) introns (Gray et al., 2011)
    504..2105    +  CDS            Cas9(N): N-terminal portion of Streptococcus pyogenes Cas9 (Zetsche et al., 2015)
   2106..4604    +  CDS            Cas9(C): C-terminal portion of Streptococcus pyogenes Cas9 (Zetsche et al., 2015)
   4605..4652    +  CDS            nucleoplasmin NLS: bipartite nuclear localization signal from nucleoplasmin
   4686..4797    +  polyA_signal   bGH poly(A) signal: bovine growth hormone polyadenylation signal
   4902..5042    +  repeat_region  AAV2 ITR: inverted terminal repeat of adeno-associated virus serotype 2 inverted
   5187..5398    +  promoter       EF-1α core promoter: core promoter for human elongation factor EF-1α
   5411..5679    +  LTR            5' LTR (truncated): truncated 5' long terminal repeat (LTR) from human T-cell leukemia virus (HTLV) type 1
   5736..6400    +  CDS            CopGFP (fragment): green fluorescent protein 2 from Pontellina plumata, also known as ppluGFP2 (Shagin et al., 2004)
   6524..7123    +  CDS            PuroR: puromycin N-acetyltransferase; pac from Streptomyces alboniger; confers resistance to puromycin
   7124..7230    +  misc_feature   WPRE (fragment): woodchuck hepatitis virus posttranscriptional regulatory element
   7239..7360    +  polyA_signal   SV40 poly(A) signal: SV40 polyadenylation signal
   7441..7492    -  misc_feature   bom (fragment): basis of mobility region from pBR322
   7511..7966    +  rep_origin     f1 ori (sequence partly withheld): f1 bacteriophage origin of replication; arrow indicates direction of (+) strand synthesis
   7967..8016    -  misc_feature   bom (fragment): basis of mobility region from pBR322
   8118..8153    -  CDS            rop (fragment): Rop protein, which maintains plasmids at low copy number; rop
   8248..8352    +  promoter       AmpR promoter: bla
   8353..9213    +  CDS            AmpR: β-lactamase; bla; confers resistance to ampicillin, carbenicillin, and related antibiotics
   9384..9972    +  rep_origin     ori: high-copy-number ColE1/pMB1/pBR322/pUC origin of replication
  10034..10274   +  promoter       U6 promoter: RNA polymerase III promoter for human U6 snRNA
  10304..10379   +  misc_RNA       gRNA scaffold: guide RNA scaffold for the Streptococcus pyogenes CRISPR/Cas9 system
  10386..10429   +  misc_RNA       gRNA scaffold (fragment): guide RNA scaffold for the Streptococcus pyogenes CRISPR/Cas9 system
  10476..10761   +  enhancer       CMV enhancer: human cytomegalovirus immediate early enhancer; contains an 18-bp deletion relative to the standard CMV enhancer
  10763..137     +  promoter       chicken β-actin promoter (across the origin): No description available
