[The description below was written by a language model from this plasmid's Addgene catalogue record and pLannotate feature annotations shown in this document.]
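Description:
pX330A-Prdm14-L3-#2 is an all-in-one mammalian CRISPR/Cas9 expression plasmid built on the pX330A backbone and carrying a single guide RNA directed against the mouse Prdm14 gene. It is maintained in E. coli as a high-copy plasmid through a ColE1/pUC-type origin with ampicillin selection (AmpR under its own bla promoter). An f1 phage origin is also present, and the small bom and rop fragments appear to be backbone remnants.

The guide cassette consists of the human U6 RNA polymerase III promoter driving the Prdm14-targeting spacer fused to the Streptococcus pyogenes gRNA scaffold; a second, partial scaffold fragment lies just downstream. Streptococcus pyogenes Cas9 is annotated as contiguous N- and C-terminal portions that together form one open reading frame. It is expressed from a CBh-style hybrid promoter (CMV enhancer, chicken β-actin promoter and a hybrid CBA/MVM intron), carries a C-terminal nucleoplasmin nuclear localization signal, and terminates at a bGH polyadenylation signal. A single AAV2 ITR follows, as in the parental pX330 design, so the plasmid is not a complete AAV packaging vector.

The sequenced construct also contains a separate marker unit: an EF-1α core promoter with the HTLV-1 LTR-derived element, driving a CopGFP fragment and a puromycin N-acetyltransferase gene, followed by a partial WPRE and an SV40 poly(A) signal. This should allow fluorescent identification or puromycin enrichment of transfected cells, although the record does not state how the two coding regions are linked.

The stated purpose is deletion of a genomic locus within Prdm14. The record does not identify any partner guide plasmid, but the "L3-#2" name suggests this is one of a series of guides.
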