Addgene plasmid #171510: pX330A-Prdm14-L3-#2
Purpose: deletion of a genomic locus in Prdm14 gene
Depositing lab: Hans Schöler. Depositing organization: Max Planck Institute for Molecular Biomedicine. Publication: Residual pluripotency is required for inductive germ cell segregation. Aramaki S, Kagiwada S, Wu G, Obridge D, Adachi K, Kutejova E, Lickert H, Hubner K, Scholer HR. EMBO Rep. 2021 Aug 4;22(8):e52553. doi: 10.15252/embr.202152553. Epub 2021 Jun 22. PubMed 34156139.
Backbone
  Vector backbone: px330A
  Vector type: Mammalian Expression, CRISPR
Growth in bacteria
  Bacterial resistance: Ampicillin, 100 μg/mL
  Growth temperature: 37°C
  Growth strain: DH5alpha
  Copy number: High Copy
Gene/Insert
  Gene/Insert name: Prdm14
  gRNA/shRNA sequence: ATGGATGGACGGGTGGACAG
  Species: M. musculus (mouse)
  Entrez Gene: Prdm14
  Cloning method: Restriction Enzyme; 5′ cloning site unknown (unknown if destroyed); 3′ cloning site unknown (unknown if destroyed)
  Sequencing primers: 5′ unknown
Terms and licenses: Academic/Nonprofit Terms; Industry Terms: Not Available to Industry
How to cite: pX330A-Prdm14-L3-#2 was a gift from Hans Schöler (Addgene plasmid # 171510 ; http://n2t.net/addgene:171510 ; RRID:Addgene_171510)
